Addgene plasmid #76992: HIPK1 gRNA (BRDN0001148212)
Purpose: 3rd generation lentiviral gRNA plasmid targeting human HIPK1
Depositing lab: John Doench & David Root. Depositing organization: Broad Institute. Publication: Optimized sgRNA design to maximize activity and minimize off-target effects of CRISPR-Cas9. Doench JG, Fusi N, Sullender M, Hegde M, Vaimberg EW, Donovan KF, Smith I, Tothova Z, Wilen C, Orchard R, Virgin HW, Listgarten J, Root DE. Nat Biotechnol. 2016 Jan 18. doi: 10.1038/nbt.3437. PubMed 26780180.
Backbone
  Vector backbone: lentiGuide-Puro
  Backbone manufacturer: Zhang Lab (Addgene plasmid # 52963)
  Vector type: Mammalian Expression, Lentiviral, CRISPR
  Selectable markers: Puromycin
Growth in bacteria
  Bacterial resistance: Ampicillin, 100 μg/mL
  Growth temperature: 37°C
  Growth strain: DH5alpha
  Copy number: High Copy
Gene/Insert
  Gene/Insert name: HIPK1 (alt names: HIPK1; NM_152696.3)
  gRNA/shRNA sequence: AGCACTGCCCGAGCTATCAG
  Species: H. sapiens (human)
  Entrez Gene: HIPK1 (a.k.a. Myak, Nbak2)
  Promoter: hU6
  Cloning method: Unknown
  Sequencing primers: 5′ U6-F; 3′ pS2-R
Terms and licenses: Academic/Nonprofit Terms; Industry Terms: Not Available to Industry
Depositor comments: The gRNA was designed to target the following Genbank reference sequence(s): NM_152696.3,NM_198268.2. Note that this plasmid does NOT contain Cas9. It should be used in conjunction with lentiCas9-Blast (Addgene #52962) or otherwise with cell lines already expressing Cas9. Browse the full kinome gRNA library at http://www.addgene.org/pooled-library/broadgpp-human-kinome/ or visit http://www.broadinstitute.org/rnai/public/ for detailed protocols and information.
How to cite: HIPK1 gRNA (BRDN0001148212) was a gift from John Doench & David Root (Addgene plasmid # 76992 ; http://n2t.net/addgene:76992 ; RRID:Addgene_76992)
