[The description below was written by a language model from this plasmid's Addgene catalogue record and pLannotate feature annotations shown in this document.]
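Description:
HIPK1 gRNA (BRDN0001148212) is a third-generation lentiviral guide RNA plasmid built on the lentiGuide-Puro backbone and designed to target the human kinase gene HIPK1 (also known as Myak or Nbak2) for CRISPR-Cas9 editing. It is propagated in E. coli as a high-copy plasmid through a ColE1/pUC-type origin with ampicillin selection from the β-lactamase gene. The backbone also carries an f1 origin, an SV40 origin and poly(A) signal, and remnants of lac, T7 and T3 cloning elements.

The lentiviral transfer cassette begins with an RSV promoter fused to a truncated HIV-1 5' LTR, which makes genomic RNA production Tat-independent. This is followed by the Ψ packaging signal with a partial gag sequence, the Rev response element for Rev-dependent nuclear export, and a central polypurine tract that aids nuclear import. The cassette ends in a ΔU3 self-inactivating 3' LTR.

Within this frame, a human U6 RNA polymerase III promoter drives the HIPK1-specific spacer joined to the Streptococcus pyogenes gRNA scaffold. A separate EF-1α promoter, including its intron A, expresses puromycin N-acetyltransferase so that transduced mammalian cells can be selected. A WPRE downstream enhances transcript expression.

The plasmid does not encode Cas9, so it must be paired with a separate Cas9 vector such as lentiCas9-Blast or used in cells that already express Cas9. The guide was designed against two HIPK1 reference transcripts. It belongs to a human kinome gRNA collection developed alongside optimized sgRNA design rules, and its typical use is knockout of HIPK1 in human cells. The cloning method is not recorded.
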