Features (pLannotate 1.2.2; 29 found; start..end, strand, type, name):
     14..80      +  CDS            small t antigen (fragment): SV40 (simian virus 40) small t antigen
    106..317     +  promoter       EF-1α core promoter: core promoter for human elongation factor EF-1α
    318..1256    +  intron         EF-1α intron A: intron upstream of the start codon of human EF-1α
   1278..1877    +  CDS            PuroR (fragment): puromycin N-acetyltransferase; pac from Streptomyces; confers resistance to puromycin
   1893..2481    +  misc_feature   WPRE: woodchuck hepatitis virus posttranscriptional regulatory element
   2532..2551    +  misc_feature   cPPT/CTS (fragment): central polypurine tract and central termination sequence of HIV-1
   2553..2786    +  LTR            3' LTR (ΔU3): self-inactivating 3' long terminal repeat (LTR) from HIV-1
   2864..2985    +  polyA_signal   SV40 poly(A) signal: SV40 polyadenylation signal
   3025..3160    +  rep_origin     SV40 ori: SV40 origin of replication
   3181..3199    -  promoter       T7 promoter: promoter for bacteriophage T7 RNA polymerase
   3207..3362    +  CDS            lacZα (fragment): LacZα fragment of β-galactosidase; lacZ fragment
   3367..3795    +  rep_origin     f1 ori (sequence partly withheld): f1 bacteriophage origin of replication; arrow indicates direction of (+) strand synthesis
   3848..3952    +  promoter       AmpR promoter: bla
   3953..4813    +  CDS            AmpR: β-lactamase; bla; confers resistance to ampicillin, carbenicillin, and related antibiotics
   4984..5572    +  rep_origin     ori: high-copy-number ColE1/pMB1/pBR322/pUC origin of replication
   5755..5847    +  CDS            lacI (fragment): lac repressor; lacI; The lac repressor binds to the lac operator to inhibit transcription in E. coli. This inhibition can be relieved by adding lactose or isopropyl-β-D-thiogalactopyranoside (IPTG).
   5860..5881    +  protein_bind   CAP binding site: CAP binding activates transcription in the presence of cAMP. E. coli catabolite activator protein
   5896..5926    +  promoter       lac promoter: promoter for the E. coli lac operon
   5934..5950    +  protein_bind   lac operator: The lac repressor binds to the lac operator to inhibit transcription in E. coli. This inhibition can be relieved by adding lactose or isopropyl-β-D-thiogalactopyranoside (IPTG). lac repressor encoded by lacI
   5995..6013    +  promoter       T3 promoter: promoter for bacteriophage T3 RNA polymerase
   6041..6267    +  promoter       RSV promoter: Rous sarcoma virus enhancer/promoter
   6268..6448    +  LTR            5' LTR (truncated): truncated 5' long terminal repeat (LTR) from HIV-1
   6495..6620    +  misc_feature   HIV-1 Ψ: packaging signal of human immunodeficiency virus type 1
   6604..6967    +  CDS            HIV-1 gag (fragment): gag protein from human immunodeficiency virus 1; gag
   7113..7346    +  misc_feature   RRE: The Rev response element (RRE) of HIV-1 allows for Rev-dependent mRNA export from the nucleus to the cytoplasm.
   7723..7749    +  CDS            Rev (fragment): human immunodeficiency virus 1 (HIV-1) Rev protein; rev; enhances nuclear export of unspliced and incompletely spliced viral mRNAs
   7753..7993    +  promoter       U6 promoter: RNA polymerase III promoter for human U6 snRNA
   8023..8098    +  misc_RNA       gRNA scaffold: guide RNA scaffold for the Streptococcus pyogenes CRISPR/Cas9 system
   8154..8271    +  misc_feature   cPPT/CTS: central polypurine tract and central termination sequence of HIV-1
>Addgene plasmid #76992 | HIPK1 gRNA (BRDN0001148212) | addgene full sequence | sequence record 186904 | Addgene Assembled Sequence
CCCGGGTGCAAAGATGGATAAAGTTTTAAACAGAGAGGAATCTTTGCAGCTAATGGACCTTCTAGGTCTT
GAAAGGAGTGGGAATTGGCTCCGGTGCCCGTCAGTGGGCAGAGCGCACATCGCCCACAGTCCCCGAGAAG
TTGGGGGGAGGGGTCGGCAATTGATCCGGTGCCTAGAGAAGGTGGCGCGGGGTAAACTGGGAAAGTGATG
TCGTGTACTGGCTCCGCCTTTTTCCCGAGGGTGGGGGAGAACCGTATATAAGTGCAGTAGTCGCCGTGAA
CGTTCTTTTTCGCAACGGGTTTGCCGCCAGAACACAGGTAAGTGCCGTGTGTGGTTCCCGCGGGCCTGGC
CTCTTTACGGGTTATGGCCCTTGCGTGCCTTGAATTACTTCCACCTGGCTGCAGTACGTGATTCTTGATC
CCGAGCTTCGGGTTGGAAGTGGGTGGGAGAGTTCGAGGCCTTGCGCTTAAGGAGCCCCTTCGCCTCGTGC
TTGAGTTGAGGCCTGGCCTGGGCGCTGGGGCCGCCGCGTGCGAATCTGGTGGCACCTTCGCGCCTGTCTC
GCTGCTTTCGATAAGTCTCTAGCCATTTAAAATTTTTGATGACCTGCTGCGACGCTTTTTTTCTGGCAAG
ATAGTCTTGTAAATGCGGGCCAAGATCTGCACACTGGTATTTCGGTTTTTGGGGCCGCGGGCGGCGACGG
GGCCCGTGCGTCCCAGCGCACATGTTCGGCGAGGCGGGGCCTGCGAGCGCGGCCACCGAGAATCGGACGG
GGGTAGTCTCAAGCTGGCCGGCCTGCTCTGGTGCCTGGCCTCGCGCCGCCGTGTATCGCCCCGCCCTGGG
CGGCAAGGCTGGCCCGGTCGGCACCAGTTGCGTGAGCGGAAAGATGGCCGCTTCCCGGCCCTGCTGCAGG
GAGCTCAAAATGGAGGACGCGGCGCTCGGGAGAGCGGGCGGGTGAGTCACCCACACAAAGGAAAAGGGCC
TTTCCGTCCTCAGCCGTCGCTTCATGTGACTCCACGGAGTACCGGGCGCCGTCCAGGCACCTCGATTAGT
TCTCGAGCTTTTGGAGTACGTCGTCTTTAGGTTGGGGGGAGGGGTTTTATGCGATGGAGTTTCCCCACAC
TGAGTGGGTGGAGACTGAAGTTAGGCCAGCTTGGCACTTGATGTAATTCTCCTTGGAATTTGCCCTTTTT
GAGTTTGGATCTTGGTTCATTCTCAAGCCTCAGACAGTGGTTCAAAGTTTTTTTCTTCCATTTCAGGTGT
CGTGACGTACGGCCACCATGACCGAGTACAAGCCCACGGTGCGCCTCGCCACCCGCGACGACGTCCCCAG
GGCCGTACGCACCCTCGCCGCCGCGTTCGCCGACTACCCCGCCACGCGCCACACCGTCGATCCGGACCGC
CACATCGAGCGGGTCACCGAGCTGCAAGAACTCTTCCTCACGCGCGTCGGGCTCGACATCGGCAAGGTGT
GGGTCGCGGACGACGGCGCCGCCGTGGCGGTCTGGACCACGCCGGAGAGCGTCGAAGCGGGGGCGGTGTT
CGCCGAGATCGGCCCGCGCATGGCCGAGTTGAGCGGTTCCCGGCTGGCCGCGCAGCAACAGATGGAAGGC
CTCCTGGCGCCGCACCGGCCCAAGGAGCCCGCGTGGTTCCTGGCCACCGTCGGAGTCTCGCCCGACCACC
AGGGCAAGGGTCTGGGCAGCGCCGTCGTGCTCCCCGGAGTGGAGGCGGCCGAGCGCGCCGGGGTGCCCGC
CTTCCTGGAGACCTCCGCGCCCCGCAACCTCCCCTTCTACGAGCGGCTCGGCTTCACCGTCACCGCCGAC
GTCGAGGTGCCCGAAGGACCGCGCACCTGGTGCATGACCCGCAAGCCCGGTGCCTGAACGCGTTAAGTCG
ACAATCAACCTCTGGATTACAAAATTTGTGAAAGATTGACTGGTATTCTTAACTATGTTGCTCCTTTTAC
GCTATGTGGATACGCTGCTTTAATGCCTTTGTATCATGCTATTGCTTCCCGTATGGCTTTCATTTTCTCC
TCCTTGTATAAATCCTGGTTGCTGTCTCTTTATGAGGAGTTGTGGCCCGTTGTCAGGCAACGTGGCGTGG
TGTGCACTGTGTTTGCTGACGCAACCCCCACTGGTTGGGGCATTGCCACCACCTGTCAGCTCCTTTCCGG
GACTTTCGCTTTCCCCCTCCCTATTGCCACGGCGGAACTCATCGCCGCCTGCCTTGCCCGCTGCTGGACA
GGGGCTCGGCTGTTGGGCACTGACAATTCCGTGGTGTTGTCGGGGAAATCATCGTCCTTTCCTTGGCTGC
TCGCCTGTGTTGCCACCTGGATTCTGCGCGGGACGTCCTTCTGCTACGTCCCTTCGGCCCTCAATCCAGC
GGACCTTCCTTCCCGCGGCCTGCTGCCGGCTCTGCGGCCTCTTCCGCGTCTTCGCCTTCGCCCTCAGACG
AGTCGGATCTCCCTTTGGGCCGCCTCCCCGCGTCGACTTTAAGACCAATGACTTACAAGGCAGCTGTAGA
TCTTAGCCACTTTTTAAAAGAAAAGGGGGGACTGGAAGGGCTAATTCACTCCCAACGAAGACAAGATCTG
CTTTTTGCTTGTACTGGGTCTCTCTGGTTAGACCAGATCTGAGCCTGGGAGCTCTCTGGCTAACTAGGGA
ACCCACTGCTTAAGCCTCAATAAAGCTTGCCTTGAGTGCTTCAAGTAGTGTGTGCCCGTCTGTTGTGTGA
CTCTGGTAACTAGAGATCCCTCAGACCCTTTTAGTCAGTGTGGAAAATCTCTAGCAGTACGTATAGTAGT
TCATGTCATCTTATTATTCAGTATTTATAACTTGCAAAGAAATGAATATCAGAGAGTGAGAGGAACTTGT
TTATTGCAGCTTATAATGGTTACAAATAAAGCAATAGCATCACAAATTTCACAAATAAAGCATTTTTTTC
ACTGCATTCTAGTTGTGGTTTGTCCAAACTCATCAATGTATCTTATCATGTCTGGCTCTAGCTATCCCGC
CCCTAACTCCGCCCATCCCGCCCCTAACTCCGCCCAGTTCCGCCCATTCTCCGCCCCATGGCTGACTAAT
TTTTTTTATTTATGCAGAGGCCGAGGCCGCCTCGGCCTCTGAGCTATTCCAGAAGTAGTGAGGAGGCTTT
TTTGGAGGCCTAGGGACGTACCCAATTCGCCCTATAGTGAGTCGTATTACGCGCGCTCACTGGCCGTCGT
TTTACAACGTCGTGACTGGGAAAACCCTGGCGTTACCCAACTTAATCGCCTTGCAGCACATCCCCCTTTC
GCCAGCTGGCGTAATAGCGAAGAGGCCCGCACCGATCGCCCTTCCCAACAGTTGCGCAGCCTGAATGGCG
AATGGG
[124 nt withheld, positions 3367-3490]
C
[91 nt withheld, positions 3492-3582]
A
[49 nt withheld, positions 3584-3632]
CCTTTGACGTTGGAGTCCACGTTCTTT
[37 nt withheld, positions 3660-3696]
ACCCTATCTCGGTCTATTCTTTTGATTTATAAGGGATTTTGCCGATTTCGGCCTATTGGTTAAAAAATGA
GCTGATTTAACAAAAATTTAACGCGAATTTTAACAAAATATTAACGCTTACAATTTAGGTGGCACTTTTC
GGGGAAATGTGCGCGGAACCCCTATTTGTTTATTTTTCTAAATACATTCAAATATGTATCCGCTCATGAG
ACAATAACCCTGATAAATGCTTCAATAATATTGAAAAAGGAAGAGTATGAGTATTCAACATTTCCGTGTC
GCCCTTATTCCCTTTTTTGCGGCATTTTGCCTTCCTGTTTTTGCTCACCCAGAAACGCTGGTGAAAGTAA
AAGATGCTGAAGATCAGTTGGGTGCACGAGTGGGTTACATCGAACTGGATCTCAACAGCGGTAAGATCCT
TGAGAGTTTTCGCCCCGAAGAACGTTTTCCAATGATGAGCACTTTTAAAGTTCTGCTATGTGGCGCGGTA
TTATCCCGTATTGACGCCGGGCAAGAGCAACTCGGTCGCCGCATACACTATTCTCAGAATGACTTGGTTG
AGTACTCACCAGTCACAGAAAAGCATCTTACGGATGGCATGACAGTAAGAGAATTATGCAGTGCTGCCAT
AACCATGAGTGATAACACTGCGGCCAACTTACTTCTGACAACGATCGGAGGACCGAAGGAGCTAACCGCT
TTTTTGCACAACATGGGGGATCATGTAACTCGCCTTGATCGTTGGGAACCGGAGCTGAATGAAGCCATAC
CAAACGACGAGCGTGACACCACGATGCCTGTAGCAATGGCAACAACGTTGCGCAAACTATTAACTGGCGA
ACTACTTACTCTAGCTTCCCGGCAACAATTAATAGACTGGATGGAGGCGGATAAAGTTGCAGGACCACTT
CTGCGCTCGGCCCTTCCGGCTGGCTGGTTTATTGCTGATAAATCTGGAGCCGGTGAGCGTGGGTCTCGCG
GTATCATTGCAGCACTGGGGCCAGATGGTAAGCCCTCCCGTATCGTAGTTATCTACACGACGGGGAGTCA
GGCAACTATGGATGAACGAAATAGACAGATCGCTGAGATAGGTGCCTCACTGATTAAGCATTGGTAACTG
TCAGACCAAGTTTACTCATATATACTTTAGATTGATTTAAAACTTCATTTTTAATTTAAAAGGATCTAGG
TGAAGATCCTTTTTGATAATCTCATGACCAAAATCCCTTAACGTGAGTTTTCGTTCCACTGAGCGTCAGA
CCCCGTAGAAAAGATCAAAGGATCTTCTTGAGATCCTTTTTTTCTGCGCGTAATCTGCTGCTTGCAAACA
AAAAAACCACCGCTACCAGCGGTGGTTTGTTTGCCGGATCAAGAGCTACCAACTCTTTTTCCGAAGGTAA
CTGGCTTCAGCAGAGCGCAGATACCAAATACTGTTCTTCTAGTGTAGCCGTAGTTAGGCCACCACTTCAA
GAACTCTGTAGCACCGCCTACATACCTCGCTCTGCTAATCCTGTTACCAGTGGCTGCTGCCAGTGGCGAT
AAGTCGTGTCTTACCGGGTTGGACTCAAGACGATAGTTACCGGATAAGGCGCAGCGGTCGGGCTGAACGG
GGGGTTCGTGCACACAGCCCAGCTTGGAGCGAACGACCTACACCGAACTGAGATACCTACAGCGTGAGCT
ATGAGAAAGCGCCACGCTTCCCGAAGGGAGAAAGGCGGACAGGTATCCGGTAAGCGGCAGGGTCGGAACA
GGAGAGCGCACGAGGGAGCTTCCAGGGGGAAACGCCTGGTATCTTTATAGTCCTGTCGGGTTTCGCCACC
TCTGACTTGAGCGTCGATTTTTGTGATGCTCGTCAGGGGGGCGGAGCCTATGGAAAAACGCCAGCAACGC
GGCCTTTTTACGGTTCCTGGCCTTTTGCTGGCCTTTTGCTCACATGTTCTTTCCTGCGTTATCCCCTGAT
TCTGTGGATAACCGTATTACCGCCTTTGAGTGAGCTGATACCGCTCGCCGCAGCCGAACGACCGAGCGCA
GCGAGTCAGTGAGCGAGGAAGCGGAAGAGCGCCCAATACGCAAACCGCCTCTCCCCGCGCGTTGGCCGAT
TCATTAATGCAGCTGGCACGACAGGTTTCCCGACTGGAAAGCGGGCAGTGAGCGCAACGCAATTAATGTG
AGTTAGCTCACTCATTAGGCACCCCAGGCTTTACACTTTATGCTTCCGGCTCGTATGTTGTGTGGAATTG
TGAGCGGATAACAATTTCACACAGGAAACAGCTATGACCATGATTACGCCAAGCGCGCAATTAACCCTCA
CTAAAGGGAACAAAAGCTGGAGCTGCAAGCTTAATGTAGTCTTATGCAATACTCTTGTAGTCTTGCAACA
TGGTAACGATGAGTTAGCAACATGCCTTACAAGGAGAGAAAAAGCACCGTGCATGCCGATTGGTGGAAGT
AAGGTGGTACGATCGTGCCTTATTAGGAAGGCAACAGACGGGTCTGACATGGATTGGACGAACCACTGAA
TTGCCGCATTGCAGAGATATTGTATTTAAGTGCCTAGCTCGATACATAAACGGGTCTCTCTGGTTAGACC
AGATCTGAGCCTGGGAGCTCTCTGGCTAACTAGGGAACCCACTGCTTAAGCCTCAATAAAGCTTGCCTTG
AGTGCTTCAAGTAGTGTGTGCCCGTCTGTTGTGTGACTCTGGTAACTAGAGATCCCTCAGACCCTTTTAG
TCAGTGTGGAAAATCTCTAGCAGTGGCGCCCGAACAGGGACTTGAAAGCGAAAGGGAAACCAGAGGAGCT
CTCTCGACGCAGGACTCGGCTTGCTGAAGCGCGCACGGCAAGAGGCGAGGGGCGGCGACTGGTGAGTACG
CCAAAAATTTTGACTAGCGGAGGCTAGAAGGAGAGAGATGGGTGCGAGAGCGTCAGTATTAAGCGGGGGA
GAATTAGATCGCGATGGGAAAAAATTCGGTTAAGGCCAGGGGGAAAGAAAAAATATAAATTAAAACATAT
AGTATGGGCAAGCAGGGAGCTAGAACGATTCGCAGTTAATCCTGGCCTGTTAGAAACATCAGAAGGCTGT
AGACAAATACTGGGACAGCTACAACCATCCCTTCAGACAGGATCAGAAGAACTTAGATCATTATATAATA
CAGTAGCAACCCTCTATTGTGTGCATCAAAGGATAGAGATAAAAGACACCAAGGAAGCTTTAGACAAGAT
AGAGGAAGAGCAAAACAAAAGTAAGACCACCGCACAGCAAGCGGCCGCTGATCTTCAGACCTGGAGGAGG
AGATATGAGGGACAATTGGAGAAGTGAATTATATAAATATAAAGTAGTAAAAATTGAACCATTAGGAGTA
GCACCCACCAAGGCAAAGAGAAGAGTGGTGCAGAGAGAAAAAAGAGCAGTGGGAATAGGAGCTTTGTTCC
TTGGGTTCTTGGGAGCAGCAGGAAGCACTATGGGCGCAGCGTCAATGACGCTGACGGTACAGGCCAGACA
ATTATTGTCTGGTATAGTGCAGCAGCAGAACAATTTGCTGAGGGCTATTGAGGCGCAACAGCATCTGTTG
CAACTCACAGTCTGGGGCATCAAGCAGCTCCAGGCAAGAATCCTGGCTGTGGAAAGATACCTAAAGGATC
AACAGCTCCTGGGGATTTGGGGTTGCTCTGGAAAACTCATTTGCACCACTGCTGTGCCTTGGAATGCTAG
TTGGAGTAATAAATCTCTGGAACAGATTTGGAATCACACGACCTGGATGGAGTGGGACAGAGAAATTAAC
AATTACACAAGCTTAATACACTCCTTAATTGAAGAATCGCAAAACCAGCAAGAAAAGAATGAACAAGAAT
TATTGGAATTAGATAAATGGGCAAGTTTGTGGAATTGGTTTAACATAACAAATTGGCTGTGGTATATAAA
ATTATTCATAATGATAGTAGGAGGCTTGGTAGGTTTAAGAATAGTTTTTGCTGTACTTTCTATAGTGAAT
AGAGTTAGGCAGGGATATTCACCATTATCGTTTCAGACCCACCTCCCAACCCCGAGGGGACCCAGAGAGG
GCCTATTTCCCATGATTCCTTCATATTTGCATATACGATACAAGGCTGTTAGAGAGATAATTAGAATTAA
TTTGACTGTAAACACAAAGATATTAGTACAAAATACGTGACGTAGAAAGTAATAATTTCTTGGGTAGTTT
GCAGTTTTAAAATTATGTTTTAAAATGGACTATCATATGCTTACCGTAACTTGAAAGTATTTCGATTTCT
TGGCTTTATATATCTTGTGGAAAGGACGAAACACCGAGCACTGCCCGAGCTATCAGGTTTTAGAGCTAGA
AATAGCAAGTTAAAATAAGGCTAGTCCGTTATCAACTTGAAAAAGTGGCACCGAGTCGGTGCTTTTTTAA
GCTTGGCGTAACTAGATCTTGAGACAAATGGCAGTATTCATCCACAATTTTAAAAGAAAAGGGGGGATTG
GGGGGTACAGTGCAGGGGAAAGAATAGTAGACATAATAGCAACAGACATACAAACTAAAGAATTACAAAA
ACAAATTACAAAAATTCAAAATTTTCGGGTTTATTACAGGGACAGCAGAGATCCACTTTGGCGCCGGCTC
GAGGGGG
