>Addgene plasmid #76992 | HIPK1 gRNA (BRDN0001148212) | depositor partial sequence | sequence record 144452 | Target Sequence
AGCACTGCCCGAGCTATCAG
