>Addgene plasmid #76992 | HIPK1 gRNA (BRDN0001148212) | addgene partial sequence | sequence record 186903 | hU6-F
TAGAAAGTAATAATTTCTTGGGTAGTTTGCAGTTTTAAAATTATGTTTTAAAATGGACTATCATATGCTT
ACCGTAACTTGAAAGTATTTCGATTTCTTGGCTTTATATATCTTGTGGAAAGGACGAAACACCGAGCACT
GCCCGAGCTATCAGGTTTTAGAGCTAGAAATAGCAAGTTAAAATAAGGCTAGTCCGTTATCAACTTGAAA
AAGTGGCACCGAGTCGGTGCTTTTTTAAGCTTGGCGTAACTAGATCTTGAGACAAATGGCAGTATTCATC
CACAATTTTAAAAGAAAAGGGGGGATTGGGGGGTACAGTGCAGGGGAAAGAATAGTAGACATAATAGCAA
CAGACATACAAACTAAAGAATTACAAAAACAAATTACAAAAATTCAAAATTTTCGGGTTTATTACAGGGA
CAGCAGAGATCCACTTTGGCGCCGGCTCGAGGGGGCCCGGGTGCAAAGATGGATAAAGTTTTAAACAGAG
AGGAATCTTTGCAGCTAATGGACCTTCTAGGTCTTGAAAGGAGTGGGAATTGGCTCCGGTGCCCGTCAGT
GGGCAGAGCG
